>Addgene plasmid #235727 | pYO1262 | addgene full sequence | sequence record 469208 | Addgene NGS Result
GTATACACTCCGCTATCGCTACGTGACTGGGTCATGGCTGCGCCCCGACACCCGCCAACACCCGCTGACG
CGCCCTGACGGGCTTGTCTGCTCCCGGCATCCGCTTACAGACAAGCTGTGACCGTCTCCGGGAGCTGCAT
GTGTCAGAGGTTTTCACCGTCATCACCGAAACGCGCGAGGCAGGATCTCGATCCCGCGAAATTAATACGA
CTCACTATAGGGAGACCACAACGGTTTCCCTCTAGTGCCGGCTCCGGAGAGCTCCAATTGGAATTCGCTA
GCTCTAGAAATAATTTTGTTTAACTTTAAGAAGGAGATATAAATATGGCTCACCATCATCATCATCATTC
TTCTGGTTCCGAAAACCTGTATTTCCAGGGCTCCCATATGTCCAGCATGAATCCCGAATATGATTATTTA
TTCAAGTTACTTCTGATTGGCGACTCAGGGGTTGGAAAGTCTTGCCTTCTTCTTAGGTTTGCAGATGATA
CATATACAGAAAGCTACATCAGCACAATTGGTGTGGATTTCAAAATAAGAACTATAGAGTTAGACGGGAA
AACAATCAAGCTTCAAATATGGGACACAGCAGGCCTGGAAAGATTTCGAACAATCACCTCCAGTTATTAC
AGAGGAGCCCATGGCATCATAGTTGTGTATGATGTGACAGATCAGGAGTCCTTCAATAATGTTAAACAGT
GGCTGCAGGAAATAGATCGTTATGCCAGTGAAAATGTCAACAAATTGTTGGTAGGGAACAAATGTGATCT
GACCACAAAGAAAGTAGTAGACTACACAACAGCGAAGGAATTTGCTGATTCCCTTGGAATTCCGTTTTTG
GAAACCAGTGCTAAGAATGCAACGAATGTAGAACAGTCTTTCATGACGATGGCAGCTGAGATTAAAAAGC
GAATGGGTCCCGGAGCAACAGCTGGTGGTGCTGAGAAGTCCAATGTTAAAATTCAGAGCACTCCAGTCAA
GCAGTCAGGTGGAGGTTAAGGATCCAGATCTAAGCTTGGTACCACGCGTGCGCGCTGATCCGGCTGCTAA
CAAAGCCCGAAAGGAAGCTGAGTTGGCTGCTGCCACCGCTGAGCAATAACTAGCATAACCCCTTGGGGCC
TCTAAACGGGTCTTGAGGGGTTTTTTGCTGAAAGGAGGAACTATAGCCGGATAATTCTTGAAGACGAAAG
GGCCTCGTGATACGCCTATTTTTATAGGTTAATGTCATGATAATAATGGTTTCTTAGACGTCAGGTGGCA
CTTTTCGGGGAAATGTGCGCGGAACCCCTATTTGTTTATTTTTCTAAATACATTCAAATATGTATCCGCT
CATGAGACAATAACCCTGATAAATGCTTCAATAATATTGAAAAAGGAAGAGTATGAGTATTCAACATTTC
CGTGTCGCCCTTATTCCCTTTTTTGCGGCATTTTGCCTTCCTGTTTTTGCTCACCCAGAAACGCTGGTGA
AAGTAAAAGATGCTGAAGATCAGTTGGGTGCACGAGTGGGTTACATCGAACTGGATCTCAACAGCGGTAA
GATCCTTGAGAGTTTTCGCCCCGAAGAACGTTTTCCAATGATGAGCACTTTTAAAGTTCTGCTATGTGGC
GCGGTATTATCCCGTGTTGACGCCGGGCAAGAGCAACTCGGTCGCCGCATACACTATTCTCAGAATGACT
TGGTTGAGTACTCACCAGTCACAGAAAAGCATCTTACGGATGGCATGACAGTAAGAGAATTATGCAGTGC
TGCCATAACCATGAGTGATAACACTGCGGCCAACTTACTTCTGACAACGATCGGAGGACCGAAGGAGCTA
ACCGCTTTTTTGCACAACATGGGGGATCATGTAACTCGCCTTGATCGTTGGGAACCGGAGCTGAATGAAG
CCATACCAAACGACGAGCGTGACACCACGATGCCTGCAGCAATGGCAACAACGTTGCGCAAACTATTAAC
TGGCGAACTACTTACTCTAGCTTCCCGGCAACAATTAATAGACTGGATGGAGGCGGATAAAGTTGCAGGA
CCACTTCTGCGCTCGGCCCTTCCGGCTGGCTGGTTTATTGCTGATAAATCTGGAGCCGGTGAGCGTGGGT
CTCGCGGTATCATTGCAGCACTGGGGCCAGATGGTAAGCCCTCCCGTATCGTAGTTATCTACACGACGGG
GAGTCAGGCAACTATGGATGAACGAAATAGACAGATCGCTGAGATAGGTGCCTCACTGATTAAGCATTGG
TAACTGTCAGACCAAGTTTACTCATATATACTTTAGATTGATTTAAAACTTCATTTTTAATTTAAAAGGA
TCTAGGTGAAGATCCTTTTTGATAATCTCATGACCAAAATCCCTTAACGTGAGTTTTCGTTCCACTGAGC
GTCAGACCCCGTAGAAAAGATCAAAGGATCTTCTTGAGATCCTTTTTTTCTGCGCGTAATCTGCTGCTTG
CAAACAAAAAAACCACCGCTACCAGCGGTGGTTTGTTTGCCGGATCAAGAGCTACCAACTCTTTTTCCGA
AGGTAACTGGCTTCAGCAGAGCGCAGATACCAAATACTGTCCTTCTAGTGTAGCCGTAGTTAGGCCACCA
CTTCAAGAACTCTGTAGCACCGCCTACATACCTCGCTCTGCTAATCCTGTTACCAGTGGCTGCTGCCAGT
GGCGATAAGTCGTGTCTTACCGGGTTGGACTCAAGACGATAGTTACCGGATAAGGCGCAGCGGTCGGGCT
GAACGGGGGGTTCGTGCACACAGCCCAGCTTGGAGCGAACGACCTACACCGAACTGAGATACCTACAGCG
TGAGCTATGAGAAAGCGCCACGCTTCCCGAAGGGAGAAAGGCGGACAGGTATCCGGTAAGCGGCAGGGTC
GGAACAGGAGAGCGCACGAGGGAGCTTCCAGGGGGAAACGCCTGGTATCTTTATAGTCCTGTCGGGTTTC
GCCACCTCTGACTTGAGCGTCGATTTTTGTGATGCTCGTCAGGGGGGCGGAGCCTATGGAAAAACGCCAG
CAACGCGGCCTTTTTACGGTTCCTGGCCTTTTGCTGGCCTTTTGCTCACATGTTCTTTCCTGCGTTATCC
CCTGATTCTGTGGATAACCGTATTACCGCCTTTGAGTGAGCTGATACCGCTCGCCGCAGCCGAACGACCG
AGCGCAGCGAGTCAGTGAGCGAGGAAGCGGAAGAGCGCCTGATGCGGTATTTTCTCCTTACGCATCTGTG
CGGTATTTCACACCGCAATGGTGCACTCTCAGTACAATCTGCTCTGATGCCGCATAGTTAAGCCA
Features (pLannotate 1.2.2; 11 found; start..end, strand, type, name):
    144..183     -  CDS            rop (fragment): Rop protein, which maintains plasmids at low copy number; rop
    203..221     +  promoter       T7 promoter: promoter for bacteriophage T7 RNA polymerase
    295..317     +  RBS            RBS: efficient ribosome binding site from bacteriophage T7 gene 10 (Olins and Rangwala, 1989)
    361..381     +  CDS            TEV site: tobacco etch virus (TEV) protease recognition and cleavage site
    388..996     +  CDS            RAB1A: RAB1A_CANLF - Also known as RAB1. Experimental evidence at protein level: Swiss-Prot protein existence level 1. The small GTPases Rab are key regulators of intracellular membrane trafficking, from the formation of transport vesicles to their fusion with membranes (PubMed:1429835). Rabs cycle between an inactive GDP-bound form and an active GTP-bound form that is able to recruit to membranes different sets of downstream effectors directly responsible for vesicle formation, movement, tethering and fusion (PubMed:1429835). RAB1A regulates vesicular protein transport from the endoplasmic reticulum
   1043..1092    +  CDS            SET1 (fragment): solubility-enhancement tag derived from T7 phage gene 10B
   1100..1147    +  terminator     T7 terminator: transcription terminator for bacteriophage T7 RNA polymerase
   1278..1382    +  promoter       AmpR promoter: bla
   1383..2243    +  CDS            AmpR: β-lactamase; bla; confers resistance to ampicillin, carbenicillin, and related antibiotics
   2414..3002    +  rep_origin     ori: high-copy-number ColE1/pMB1/pBR322/pUC origin of replication
   3188..42      -  misc_feature   bom (across the origin): basis of mobility region from pBR322
