[The description below was written by a language model from this plasmid's Addgene catalogue record and pLannotate feature annotations shown in this document.]
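Description:
pYO1262 is a bacterial expression plasmid built on the pOPTH backbone for producing a His6-tagged, truncated and mutated form of human RAB1A in E. coli. It is a small (about 3.3 kb) ampicillin-selected vector carrying the β-lactamase gene under its own promoter and a ColE1/pMB1-type origin of replication, catalogued as high copy. Only a short remnant of the rop gene is annotated, along with the pBR322 bom region, consistent with a pET-like lineage in which copy-number control by Rop has been lost.

The expression cassette is a standard T7 arrangement: a T7 promoter and the phage gene 10 ribosome binding site drive translation of an N-terminal 6xHis tag followed by a TEV protease cleavage site, both supplied by the backbone, fused in frame to RAB1A residues 1–203, with a T7 terminator downstream. Expression therefore needs a host that supplies T7 RNA polymerase. No lac operator or lacI gene is annotated. The annotation tool matched the insert to the canine RAB1A orthologue, but the catalogue entry gives the species as human. A short fragment annotated as a T7 gene 10B-derived solubility tag lies after the insert and before the terminator. It is probably residual vector sequence rather than part of the product, though the record does not settle this. In Rab GTPases, a Q70L-type substitution of the catalytic glutamine is generally used to impair GTP hydrolysis and hold the protein in its active, GTP-bound state. The 1–203 truncation removes the extreme C-terminus. The His tag permits affinity purification and TEV cleavage removes it. The associated work concerns the structural basis of VPS34 kinase activation by Rab1 and Rab5 on membranes.
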