Addgene plasmid #235727: pYO1262
Purpose: Protein expression of His6-RAB1A Q70L 1-203 in bacteria
Depositing lab: Roger Williams. Depositing organization: MRC Laboratory of Molecular Biology. Publication: Structural basis for VPS34 kinase activation by Rab1 and Rab5 on membranes. Tremel S, Ohashi Y, Morado DR, Bertram J, Perisic O, Brandt LTL, von Wrisberg MK, Chen ZA, Maslen SL, Kovtun O, Skehel M, Rappsilber J, Lang K, Munro S, Briggs JAG, Williams RL. Nat Commun. 2021 Mar 10;12(1):1564. doi: 10.1038/s41467-021-21695-2. PubMed 33692360.
Backbone
  Vector backbone: pOPTH
  Vector type: Bacterial Expression
Growth in bacteria
  Bacterial resistance: Ampicillin, 100 μg/mL
  Growth temperature: 37°C
  Growth strain: DH5alpha
  Copy number: High Copy
Gene/Insert
  Gene/Insert name: RAB1A
  Species: H. sapiens (human)
  Mutation: Q70L, aa 1-203
  Entrez Gene: RAB1A (a.k.a. RAB1, YPT1)
  Tag / fusion protein: 6xHis-TEV (N terminal on backbone)
  Cloning method: Ligation Independent Cloning
Terms and licenses: Academic/Nonprofit Terms; Industry Terms: Not Available to Industry
How to cite: pYO1262 was a gift from Roger Williams (Addgene plasmid # 235727 ; http://n2t.net/addgene:235727 ; RRID:Addgene_235727)
